>Addgene plasmid #118079 | pMST-711 | addgene full sequence | sequence record 243530 | Addgene NGS Result
CGCTGTGAGCAAAAGGCCAGCAAAAGGCCAGGAACCGTAAAAAGGCCGCGTTGCTGGCGTTTTTCCATAG
GCTCCGCCCCCCTGACGAGCATCACAAAAATCGACGCTCAAGTCAGAGGTGGCGAAACCCGACAGGACTA
TAAAGATACCAGGCGTTTCCCCCTGGAAGCTCCCTCGTGCGCTCTCCTGTTCCGACCCTGCCGCTTACCG
GATACCTGTCCGCCTTTCTCCCTTCGGGAAGCGTGGCGCTTTCTCATAGCTCACGCTGTAGGTATCTCAG
TTCGGTGTAGGTCGTTCGCTCCAAGCTGGGCTGTGTGCACGAACCCCCCGTTCAGCCCGACCGCTGCGCC
TTATCCGGTAACTATCGTCTTGAGTCCAACCCGGTAAGACACGACTTATCGCCACTGGCAGCAGCCACTG
GTAACAGGATTAGCAGAGCGAGGTATGTAGGCGGTGCTACAGAGTTCTTGAAGTGGTGGCCTAACTACGG
CTACACTAGAAGAACAGTATTTGGTATCTGCGCTCTGCTGAAGCCAGTTACCTTCGGAAAAAGAGTTGGT
AGCTCTTGATCCGGCAAACAAACCACCGCTGGTAGCGGTGGTTTTTTTGTTTGCAAGCAGCAGATTACGC
GCAGAAAAAAAGGATCTCAAGAAGATCCTTTGATCTTTTCTACGGGGTGGAGCGCAAAAAACCCCGCCCC
TGACAGGGCGGGGTTTTTTCGCGATCGGAGGTACAGTGGCCATGAAATCCAATCATTTCCTTCTGGCCGC
CCTCGGGCAAGAGATAGTGCCGCAGAGGACTCTCACAGCATCTACATCTGCGACCGCAACAGCCACCAAG
CGAGGCGCACATGAGCTTGTCCTCCTCCCATGCCAAAGTTTGGCCCTCTTCGTTTCTGTGATGCTGAAGG
AAGTCAAACTCGTCGATGATAGGACCAGATGGTTTGTCAAGGGTCAACGCTTTCCATGCCTTCTGGCACC
GGTAGTAATGCTCTTCTGCAAGGGAGACTTGACGTTTCGGATCCGCGGGCCCCGGGACATGCTGGAAGGG
ATTTTCTGGCTCAATACCACGTCTGTATTTGACCCTTTCCAGACAGTTAATCCGCTGCAGGAGGGCGAAC
TGTAGCTCCTCGTTCTCCTTGTAGCGCTTGATCCAGTCTTTTTGGATGTTGCACTTGCTTGGCCTATGCT
TCTCATATAATCTTGCCCTGTCATAGAGACGACGTCTGAGATTGTAGCGTTCGTCTTTGATCACCCGGAG
CCAGATAGGCCTGAGTATATCTGACATTAGATCAAAGGGTCTGTGGATAGTCTCCTTCAGCATCAGCGAC
GCATGTGACTCGCATGTCGGAGAGAGCTTGTGGGTGGTCATCTTTGATGGCGTCCTCTGCTTTCCCTTGA
TTTTCGTTGATTGTTTTTCGAAAGTTAAGTCTGGAAGTCAAGAGAATCCTTCTGCCAGACATTATATTTA
CGTATACTGACGTAGTAGAAACAGCGTCAGGATGAGGACATGGTGTGTGCTGGACCACGGAATCATAGTT
CATCAGTATATTGGGTTGGACAAATAACGCTGAGCATGTATATGTCTTTACACACTATAAAAGCCAGCGA
ACGCCAATAAAATAGGGCATATTGATGTGAAAATATGACACCAGTTAAAAGCAGTGTATTGATTTTATCT
CTCTTCACCTCGGACCTATACTACCGTATACAAGACTCAACTTACTTCCAGATATAGTAATATACACCCT
ATGGACGAACCAGCACAATAATTACAGCCAAACAACACCACCCAAATGGCATATTCCTAATCAGCACTAA
GCACAAATACCACTGTCATCACAGCATAATCAATAAGAATCCCAGACAACCGACTCACTCTGACTCACCT
TACACAAACCCCCAAGCAAAGCGCAGCCCAGAACCTCAGCCAACAATCGGGCAACGTACGGGGAAAGATT
GGCCGATCCATGATGTCAGCAGCCCTAACCCAAAGCGGACTAGCGCATACCGCCCCTCTGACTCCGCCAT
CCCAGGGCTCGAGAAGCTTCCGTGGCGTCGATATAAATTCAGCGGGCCTTGAACATCCCTCCTTACGACA
CACCTCACGCGATCGATTTTGACACTCACACACCGCCACCCTCACATCCTCCACCCACACCACACCCCTT
AATCAACCCACCATCACCGCTAGAACGTCTATCTCATCACCGACTTCTCATCCATCTTCAAACATGTCTC
CGCTGATGAGTCCGTGAGGACGAAACGAGTAAGCTCGTCCGGAGAAAATATGGCAGCGAGTTTTAGAGCT
AGAAATAGCAAGTTAAAATAAGGCTAGTCCGTTATCAACTTGAAAAAGTGGCACCGAGTCGGTGCTTTTG
GCCGGCATGGTCCCAGCCTCCTCGCTGGCGCCGGCTGGGCAACATGCTTCGGCATGGCGAATGGGACAGC
TTTGGACTGCTTGATCCACTTAACGTTACTGAAATCATCAAACAGCTTGACGAATCTGGATATAAGATCG
TTGGTGTCGATGTCAGCTCCGGAGTTGAGACAAATGGTGTTCAGGATCTCGATAAGATACGTTCATTTGT
CCAAGCAGCAAAGAGTGCCTTCTAGTGATTTAATAGCTCCATGTCAACAAGAATAAAACGCGTTTCGGGT
TTACCTCTTCCAGATACAGCTCATCTGCAATGCATTAATGCATTGGACCTCGCAACCCTAGTACGCCCTT
CAGGCTCCGGCGAAGCAGAAGAATAGCTTAGCAGAGTCTATTTTCATTTTCGGGAGACGAGATCAAGCAG
ATCAACGGTCGTCAAGAGTCCTACGAGACTGAGGAATCCGCTCTTGGCTCCACGCGACTATATATTTGTC
TCTAATTGTACTTTGACATGCTCCTCTTCTTTACTCTGATAGCTTGACTATGAAAATTCCGTCACCAGCC
CCTGGGTTCGCAAAGATAATTGCACTGTTTCTTCCTTGAACTCTCAAGCCTACAGGACACACATTCATCG
TAGGTATAAACCTCGAAAATCATTCCTACTAAGATGGGTATACAATAGTAACCATGCATGGTTGCCTAGT
GAATGCTCCGTAACACCCAATACGCCGGCCGAAACTTTTTTACAACTCTCCTATGAGTCGTTTACCCAGA
ATGCACAGGTACACTTGTTTAGAGGTAATCCTTCTTTCTAGAAGTCCTCGTGTACTGTGTAAGCGCCCAC
TCCACATCTCCACTCGCTCCGGGGAGAACCGAAGAGGATGGGAACCCCGACCATGGCCTGCGGCCGCAGC
TATCAGTCCTCTCAGCTGACGCCCCTCACGAACCCTCGCACTCTCCCGAAATGCTCTTCGGTGTCCATGG
CGCATCATCTCAGCAGCATCCCATGTCAAACCATGGCTTTGGGCCCACGGACTCTGTGGCCCTGCCGCAA
CATCACCATCACCATCGACTCCCGCCCCATGCAGCGCTGCGCGCCCCAGGGCGTCATGGAGTGAATGTGG
AATCTCCTCCTTTGCCCTCGGGCCCGCCGAGTGTGGTGGGCCAGCCTGGAATGCCTGATCCAGCCCCCAG
GCCTCGAGGACCAAAACTGAAGTTTACTCCCGAAGAGGACGCTCTACTGGTGGAGTTGAAGGAAAACAAG
AACTTGACGTGGAAGCAAATTGCAGACTTCTTCCCGGGCCGAACGAGCGGTACCTTGCAAGTCCGATACT
GCACCAAGCTGAAGGCTAAGGATGTAGCTTGGAGTGACGAAATGGTTCGATTTGCTCCTGATGTATTTCT
ACGCCTGTCTCACACATGCTAATGAAGGGAATAGGTACAAAGGCTGCAGCGGGCAATGCACGAGTACGAG
AACGATCGGTGGCGCATCATTGCAGGGAAGGTTGGAAATGGCTTCACCCCAGCTGCTTGCCGCGAGAAAG
CCATGCAGCTCCATGAGTAAAAGCGTTGGGGAATTTTCATATTTATATCTACTGTCGCCAGATTCGGCCC
TGCTTGGACCCTCTGATCTCCTTACTCTCCATATTGGTTCAAATGTCGGGTCACCGATAGGGCTGGTGGT
GCAGGCTTGTTGTAGGCACGGGAGGATGATCAGCATAACTCTGAGTCACTATAGGGACGGGTTGATGTAA
GGTATTAAGTGATGTATGATAATTCATTTTAGCCCGGGGGAACATATGGCGCCGGCATTTGTTCGTTCGC
AATGAACCGACACTAGCGTCCGCTCTCGCAGTTTAGCACCGGCTGATCCCGGGCTGAACGCGGCCATTGC
TCGGCCGGGGCATGTGTTCCTTATCTACGGCAGACCGCAGATGACCACTGGAGCAGATTATAGACCCTAA
GCCCTAAGCCGGACACCCAATCGAGTAGGTCTGCGGACCAGGTCACTGCGGGCAGCCGGAGAAGCTCCGC
AACCAATCAATCCCCGGCGCTGACTAAGGGCAGGCGACCACGGGCCGAAGCGGCTTCAAACTCACCTCAA
CCTCCAAACTCCCTCATCTCCAAACGTCCTTGCCTTGTCTGCCGTCATTGCAACCCACCCACCAGGACAC
ATGGACAAGAAGTACTCCATTGGGCTCGATATCGGCACAAACAGCGTCGGTTGGGCCGTCATTACGGACG
AGTACAAGGTGCCGAGCAAAAAATTCAAAGTTCTGGGCAATACCGATCGCCACAGCATAAAGAAGAACCT
CATTGGCGCCCTCCTGTTCGACTCCGGGGAGACGGCCGAAGCCACGCGGCTCAAAAGAACAGCACGGCGC
AGATATACCCGCAGAAAGAATCGGATCTGCTACCTGCAGGAGATCTTTAGTAATGAGATGGCTAAGGTGG
ATGACTCTTTCTTCCATAGGCTGGAGGAGTCCTTTTTGGTGGAGGAGGATAAAAAGCACGAGCGCCACCC
AATCTTTGGCAATATCGTGGACGAGGTGGCGTACCATGAAAAGTACCCAACCATATATCATCTGAGGAAG
AAGCTTGTAGACAGTACTGATAAGGCTGACTTGCGGTTGATCTATCTCGCGCTGGCGCATATGATCAAAT
TTCGGGGACACTTCCTCATCGAGGGGGACCTGAACCCAGACAACAGCGATGTCGACAAACTCTTTATCCA
ACTGGTTCAGACTTACAATCAGCTTTTCGAAGAGAACCCGATCAACGCATCCGGAGTTGACGCCAAAGCA
ATCCTGAGCGCTAGGCTGTCCAAATCCCGGCGGCTCGAAAACCTCATCGCACAGCTCCCTGGGGAGAAGA
AGAACGGCCTGTTTGGTAATCTTATCGCCCTGTCACTCGGGCTGACCCCCAACTTTAAATCTAACTTCGA
CCTGGCCGAAGATGCCAAGCTTCAACTGAGCAAAGACACCTACGATGATGATCTCGACAATCTGCTGGCC
CAGATCGGCGACCAGTACGCAGACCTTTTTTTGGCGGCAAAGAACCTGTCAGACGCCATTCTGCTGAGTG
ATATTCTGCGAGTGAACACGGAGATCACCAAAGCTCCGCTGAGCGCTAGTATGATCAAGCGCTATGATGA
GCACCACCAAGACTTGACTTTGCTGAAGGCCCTTGTCAGACAGCAACTGCCTGAGAAGTACAAGGAAATT
TTCTTCGATCAGTCTAAAAATGGCTACGCCGGATACATTGACGGCGGAGCAAGCCAGGAGGAATTTTACA
AATTTATTAAGCCCATCTTGGAAAAAATGGACGGCACCGAGGAGCTGCTGGTAAAGCTTAACAGAGAAGA
TCTGTTGCGCAAACAGCGCACTTTCGACAATGGAAGCATCCCCCACCAGATTCACCTGGGCGAACTGCAC
GCTATCCTCAGGCGGCAAGAGGATTTCTACCCCTTTTTGAAAGATAACAGGGAAAAGATTGAGAAAATCC
TCACATTTCGGATACCCTACTATGTAGGCCCCCTCGCCCGGGGAAATTCCAGATTCGCGTGGATGACTCG
CAAATCAGAAGAGACTATCACTCCCTGGAACTTCGAGGAAGTCGTGGATAAGGGGGCCTCTGCCCAGTCC
TTCATCGAAAGGATGACTAACTTTGATAAAAATCTGCCTAACGAAAAGGTGCTTCCTAAACACTCTCTGC
TGTACGAGTACTTCACAGTTTATAACGAGCTCACCAAGGTCAAATACGTCACAGAAGGGATGAGAAAGCC
AGCATTCCTGTCTGGAGAGCAGAAGAAAGCTATCGTGGACCTCCTCTTCAAGACGAACCGGAAAGTTACC
GTGAAACAGCTCAAAGAGGACTATTTCAAAAAGATTGAATGTTTCGACTCTGTTGAAATCAGCGGAGTGG
AGGATCGCTTCAACGCATCCCTGGGAACGTATCACGATCTCCTGAAAATCATTAAAGACAAGGACTTCCT
GGACAATGAGGAGAACGAGGACATTCTTGAGGACATTGTCCTCACCCTTACGTTGTTTGAAGATAGGGAG
ATGATTGAAGAACGCTTGAAAACTTACGCTCATCTCTTCGACGACAAAGTCATGAAACAGCTCAAGAGGC
GCCGATATACAGGATGGGGGCGGCTGTCAAGAAAACTGATCAATGGGATCCGAGACAAGCAGAGTGGAAA
GACAATCCTGGATTTTCTTAAGTCCGATGGATTTGCCAACCGGAACTTCATGCAGTTGATCCATGATGAC
TCTCTCACCTTTAAGGAGGACATCCAGAAAGCACAAGTTTCTGGCCAGGGGGACAGCCTTCACGAGCACA
TCGCTAATCTTGCAGGTAGCCCAGCTATCAAAAAGGGAATACTGCAGACCGTTAAGGTCGTGGATGAACT
CGTCAAAGTAATGGGAAGGCATAAGCCCGAGAATATCGTTATCGAGATGGCCCGAGAGAACCAAACTACC
CAGAAGGGACAGAAGAACAGTAGGGAAAGGATGAAGAGGATTGAAGAGGGTATAAAAGAACTGGGGTCCC
AAATCCTTAAGGAACACCCAGTTGAAAACACCCAGCTTCAGAATGAGAAGCTCTACCTGTACTACCTGCA
GAACGGCAGGGACATGTACGTGGATCAGGAACTGGACATCAATCGGCTCTCCGACTACGACGTGGATCAT
ATCGTGCCCCAGTCTTTTCTCAAAGATGATTCTATTGATAATAAAGTGTTGACAAGATCCGATAAAAATA
GAGGGAAGAGTGATAACGTCCCCTCAGAAGAAGTTGTCAAGAAAATGAAAAATTATTGGCGGCAGCTGCT
GAACGCCAAACTGATCACACAACGGAAGTTCGATAATCTGACTAAGGCTGAACGAGGTGGCCTGTCTGAG
TTGGATAAAGCCGGCTTCATCAAAAGGCAGCTTGTTGAGACACGCCAGATCACCAAGCACGTGGCCCAAA
TTCTCGATTCACGCATGAACACCAAGTACGATGAAAATGACAAACTGATTCGAGAGGTGAAAGTTATTAC
TCTGAAGTCTAAGCTCGTCTCAGATTTCAGAAAGGACTTTCAGTTTTATAAGGTGAGAGAGATCAACAAT
TACCACCATGCGCATGATGCCTACCTGAATGCAGTGGTAGGCACTGCACTTATCAAAAAATATCCCAAGC
TTGAATCTGAATTTGTTTACGGAGACTATAAAGTGTACGATGTTAGGAAAATGATCGCAAAGTCTGAGCA
GGAAATAGGCAAGGCCACCGCTAAGTACTTCTTTTACAGCAATATTATGAATTTTTTCAAGACCGAGATT
ACACTGGCCAATGGAGAGATTCGGAAGCGACCACTTATCGAAACAAACGGAGAAACAGGAGAAATCGTGT
GGGACAAGGGTAGGGATTTCGCGACAGTCCGGAAGGTCCTGTCCATGCCGCAGGTGAACATCGTTAAAAA
GACCGAAGTACAGACCGGAGGCTTCTCCAAGGAAAGTATCCTCCCGAAAAGGAACAGCGACAAGCTGATC
GCACGCAAAAAAGATTGGGACCCCAAGAAATACGGCGGATTCGATTCTCCTACAGTCGCTTACAGTGTAC
TGGTTGTGGCCAAAGTGGAGAAAGGGAAGTCTAAAAAACTCAAAAGCGTCAAGGAACTGCTGGGCATCAC
AATCATGGAGCGATCAAGCTTCGAAAAAAACCCCATCGACTTTCTCGAGGCGAAAGGATATAAAGAGGTC
AAAAAAGACCTCATCATTAAGCTTCCCAAGTACTCTCTCTTTGAGCTTGAAAACGGCCGGAAACGAATGC
TCGCTAGTGCGGGCGAGCTGCAGAAAGGTAACGAGCTGGCACTGCCCTCTAAATACGTTAATTTCTTGTA
TCTGGCCAGCCACTATGAAAAGCTCAAAGGGTCCCCCGAAGATAATGAGCAGAAGCAGCTGTTCGTGGAA
CAACACAAACACTACCTTGATGAGATCATCGAGCAAATAAGCGAATTCTCCAAAAGAGTGATCCTCGCCG
ACGCTAACCTCGATAAGGTGCTTTCTGCTTACAATAAGCACAGGGATAAGCCCATCAGGGAGCAGGCAGA
AAACATTATCCACTTGTTTACTCTGACCAACTTGGGCGCGCCTGCAGCCTTCAAGTACTTCGACACCACC
ATAGACAGAAAGCGGTACACCTCTACAAAGGAGGTCCTGGACGCCACACTGATTCATCAGTCAATTACGG
GGCTCTATGAAACAAGAATCGACCTCTCTCAGCTCGGTGGAGACAGCAGGGCTGACCCCAAGAAGAAGAG
GAAGGTGTGAGCTTGATCCACTTAACGTTACTGAAATCATCAAACAGCTTGACGAATCTGGATATAAGAT
CGTTGGTGTCGATGTCAGCTCCGGAGTTGAGACAAATGGTGTTCAGGATCTCGATAAGATACGTTCATTT
GTCCAAGCAGCAAAGAGTGCCTTCTAGTGATTTAATAGCTCCATGTCAACAAGAATAAAACGCGTTTCGG
GTTTACCTCTTCCAGATACAGCTCATCTGCAATGCATTAATGCATTGGACCTCGCAACCCTAGTACGCCC
TTCAGGCTCCGGCGAAGCAGAAGAATAGCTTAGCAGAGTCTATTTTCATTTTCGGGAGACGAGATCAAGC
AGATCAACGGTCGTCAAGAGTCCTACGAGACTGAGGAATCCGCTCTTGGCTCCACGCGACTATATATTTG
TCTCTAATTGTACTTTGACATGCTCCTCTTCTTTACTCTGATAGCTTGACTATGAAAATTCCGTCACCAG
CCCCTGGGTTCGCAAAGATAATTGCACTGTTTCTTCCTTGAACTCTCAAGCCTACAGGACACACATTCAT
CGTAGGTATAAACCTCGAAAATCATTCCTACTAAGATGGGTATACAATAGTAACCATGCATGGTTGCCTA
GTGAATGCTCCGTAACACCCAATACGCCGGCCGAAACTTTTTTACAACTCTCCTATGAGTCGTTTACCCA
GAATGCACAGGTACACTTGTTTAGAGGTAATCCTTCTTTCTAGAAGTCCTCGTGTACTGTGTAAGCGCCC
ACTCCACATCTCCACTCGCTAATTCATGAATAACGGTGAGACTAGCGGCCGGTCCCCTTATCCCAGCTGT
TCCACGTTGGCCTGCCCCTCAGTTAGCGCTCAACTCAATGCCCCTCACTGGCGAGGCGAGGGCAAGGATG
GAGGGGCAGCATCGCCTGAGTTGGAGCAAAGCGGCCGCCATGGGAGCAGCGAACCAACGGAGGGATGCCG
TGCTTTGTCGTGGCTGCTGTGGCCAATCCGGGCCCTTGGTTGGCTCACAGAGCGTTGCTGTGAGTCCATG
AGCTATTATTGCTAGGTACAGTATAGAGAGAGGAGAGAGAGAGAGAGAGAGAGAGGGGAAAAAAGGTGAG
GTTGAAGTGAGAAAAAAAAAAAAAAAAATCCAACCACTGACGGCTGCCGGCTCTGCCACCCCCCTCCCTC
CACCCCAGACCACCTGCACACTCAGCGCGCAGCATCACCTAATCTTGGCTCGCCTTCCCGCAGCTCAGGT
TGTTTTTTTTTTCTCTCTCCCTCGTCGAAGCCGCCCTTGTTCCCTTATTTATTTCCCTCTCCATCCTTGT
CTGCCTTTGGTCCATCTGCCCCTTTGTCTGCATCTCTTTTGCACGCATCGCCTTATCGTCGTCTCTTTTT
TCACTCACGGGAGCTTGACGATGACCTGACTCGTGAGCCTCACCTGCTGATTTCTCTCCCCCCCTCCCGA
CCGGCTTGACTTTTGTTTCTCCTCCAGTACCTTATCGCGAAGCCGGAAGAACCTCTTAACCTCTAGATGA
AAAAGCCTGAACTCACCGCGACGTCTGTCGAGAAGTTCCTGATCGAAAAGTTCGACAGCGTCTCCGACCT
GATGCAGCTCTCGGAGGGCGAAGAATCTCGTGCTTTCAGCTTCGATGTAGGAGGGCGTGGATATGTCCTG
CGGGTAAATAGCTGCGCCGATGGTTTCTACAAAGATCGTTATGTTTATCGGCACTTTGCATCGGCCGCGC
TCCCGATTCCGGAAGTGCTTGACATTGGGGAATTCAGCGAGAGCCTGACCTATTGCATCTCCCGCCGTGC
ACAGGGTGTCACGTTGCAAGACCTGCCTGAAACCGAACTGCCCGCTGTTCTGCAGCCGGTCGCGGAGGCC
ATGGATGCGATCGCTGCGGCCGATCTCAGCCAGACGAGCGGGTTCGGCCCATTCGGACCGCAAGGAATCG
GTCAATACACTACATGGCGTGATTTCATATGCGCGATTGCTGATCCCCATGTGTATCACTGGCAAACTGT
GATGGACGACACCGTCAGTGCGTCCGTCGCGCAGGCTCTCGATGAGCTGATGCTTTGGGCCGAGGACTGC
CCCGAAGTCCGGCACCTCGTGCACGCGGATTTCGGCTCCAACAATGTCCTGACGGACAATGGCCGCATAA
CAGCGGTCATTGACTGGAGCGAGGCGATGTTCGGGGATTCCCAATACGAGGTCGCCAACATCTTCTTCTG
GAGGCCGTGGTTGGCTTGTATGGAGCAGCAGACGCGCTACTTCGAGCGGAGGCACCCGGAGCTTGCAGGA
TCGCCGCGGCTCCGGGCGTATATGCTCCGCATTGGTCTTGACCAACTCTATCAGAGCTTGGTTGACGGCA
ATTTCGATGATGCAGCTTGGGCGCAGGGTCGATGCGACGCAATCGTCCGATCCGGAGCCGGGACTGTCGG
GCGTACACAAATCGCCCGCAGAAGCGCGGCCGTCTGGACCGATGGCTGTGTAGAAGTACTCGCCGATAGT
GGAAACCGACGCCCCAGCACTCGTCCGAGGGCAAAGGAATAGATGCATGGCTTTCGTGACCGGGCTTCAA
ACAATGATGTGCGATGGTGTGGTTCCCGGTTGGCGGAGTCTTTGTCTACTTTGGTTGTCTGTCGCAGGTC
GGTAGACCGCAAATGAGCAACTGATGGATTGTTGCCAGCGATACTATAATTCACATGGATGGTCTTTGTC
GATCAGTAGCTAGTGAGAGAGAGAGAACATCTATCCACAATGTCGAGTGTCTATTAGACATACTCCGAGA
ATAAAGTCAACTGTGTCTGTGATCTAAAGATCGATTCGGCAGTCGAGTAGCGTATAACAACTCCGAGTAC
CAGCGAAAGCACGTCGTGACAGGAGCAGGGCTTTGCCAACTGCGCAACCTTGCTTGAATGAGGATACACG
GGGTGCAACATGGCTGTACTGATCCATCGCAACCAAAATTTCTGTTTATAGATCAAGCTGGTAGATTCCA
ATTACTCCACCTCTTGCGCTTCTCCATGACATGTAAGTGCACGTGGAAACCATACCCAAATTGCCTACAG
CTGCGGAGCATGAGCCTATGGCGATCAGTCTGGTCATGTTAACCAGCCTGTGCTCTGACGTTAATGCAGA
ATAGCTTATGCTGCAGACGCGTTACGTATCGGATCCAGAATTCGTGATATCTGAATTCGTCGACAAGCTT
ATTTTTTGTATACTGTTTTGTGATAGCACGAAGTTTTTCCACGGTATCTTGTTAAAAATATATATTTGTG
GCGGGCTTACCTACATCAAATTAATAAGAGACTAATTATAAACTAAACACACAAGCAAGCTACTTTAGGG
TAAAAGTTTATAAATGCTTTTGACGTATAAACGTTGCTTGTATTTATTATTACAATTAAAGGTGGATAGA
AAACCTAGAGACTAGTTAGAAACTAATCTCAGGTTTGCGTTAAACTAAATCAGAGCCCGAGAGGTTAACA
GAACCTAGAAGGGGACTAGATATCCGGGTAGGGAAACAAAAAAAAAAAACAAGACAGCCACATATTAGGG
AGACTAGTTAGAAGCTAGTTCCAGGACTAGGAAAATAAAAGACAATGATACCACAGTCTAGTTGACAACT
AGATAGATTCTAGATTGAGGCCAAAGTCTCTGAGATCCAGGTTAGTTGCAACTAATACTAGTTAGTATCT
AGTCTCCTATAACTCTGAAGCTAGAATAACTTACTACTATTATCCTCACCACTGTTCAGCTGCGCAAACG
GAGTGATTGCAAGGTGTTCAGAGACTAGTTATTGACTAGTCAGTGACTAGCAATAACTAACAAGGTATTA
ACCTACCATGTCTGCCATCACCCTGCACTTCCTCGGGCTCAGCAGCCTTTTCCTCCTCATTTTCATGCTC
ATTTTCCTTGTTTAAGACTGTGACTAGTCAAAGACTAGTCCAGAACCACAAAGGAGAAATGTCTTACCAC
TTTCTTCATTGCTTGTCTCTTTTGCATTATCCATGTCTGCAACTAGTTAGAGTCTAGTTAGTGACTAGTC
CGACGAGGACTTGCTTGTCTCCGGATTGTTGGAGGAACTCTCCAGGGCCTCAAGATCCACAACAGAGCCT
TCTAGATGACTGGTCAATAACTAGTTGGTCTTTGTCTGAGTCTGACTTACGAGGTTGCATACTCGCTCCC
TTTGCCTCGTCAATCGATGAGAAAAAGCGCCAAAACTCGCAATATGGCTTTGAACCACACGGTGCTGAGA
CTAGTTAGAATCTAGTCCCAAACTAGCTTGGATAGCTTACCTTTGCCCTTTGCGTTGCGACAGGTCTTGC
AGGGTATGGTTCCTTTCTCACCAGCTGATTTAGCTGCCTTGCTACCCTCACGGCGGATCTGCATAAAGAG
TGGCTAGAGGTTATAAATTAGCACTGATCCTAGGTACGGGGCTGAATGTAACTTGCCTTTCCTTTCTCAT
CGCGCGGCAAGACAGGCTTGCTCAAATTCCTACCAGTCACAGGGGTATGCACGGCGTACGGACCACTTGA
ACTAGTCACAGATTAGTTAGCAACTAGTCTGCATTGAATGGCTGTACTTACGGGCCCTCGCCATTGTCCT
GATCATTTCCAGCTTCACCCTCGTTGCTGCAAAGTAGTTAGTGACTAGTCAAGGACTAGTTGAAATGGGA
GAAGAAACTCACGAATTCTCGACACCCTTAGTATTGTGGTCCTTGGACTTGGTGCTGCTATATATTAGCT
AATACACTAGTTAGACTCACAGAAACTTACGCAGCTCGCTTGCGCTTCTTGGTAGGAGTCGGGGTTGGGA
GAACAGTGCCTTCAAACAAGCCTTCATACCATGCTACTTGACTAGTCAGGGACTAGTCACCAAGTAATCT
AGATAGGACTTGCCTTTGGCCTCCATCAGTTCCTTCATAGTGGGAGGTCCATTGTGCAATGTAAACTCCA
TGCCGTGGGAGTTCTTGTCCTTCAAGTGCTTGACCAATATGTTTCTGTTGGCAGAGGGAACCTGTCAACT
AGTTAATAACTAGTCAGAAACTAGTATAGCAGTAGACTCACTGTACGCTTGAGGCATCCCTTCACTCGGC
AGTAGACTTCATATGGATGGATATCAGGCACGCCATTGTCGTCCTGTGGACTAGTCAGTAACTAGGCTTA
AAGCTAGTCGGGTCGGCTTACTATCTTGAAATCCGGCAGCGTAAGCTCCCCGTCCTTAACTGCCTCGAGA
TAGTGACAGTACTCTGGGGACTTTCGGAGATCGTTATCGCGAATGCTCGGCATACTAATCGTTGACTAGT
CTTGGACTAGTCCCGAGCAAAAAGGATTGGAGGAGGAGGAGGAAGGTGAGAGTGAGACAAAGAGCGAAAT
AAGAGCTTCAAAGGCTATCTCTAAGCAGTATGAAGGTTAAGTATCTAGTTCTTGACTAGATTTAAAAGAG
ATTTCGACTAGTTATGTACCTGGAGTTTGGATATAGGAATGTGTTGTGGTAACGAAATGTAAGGGGGAGG
AAAGAAAAAGTCGGTCAAGAGGTAACTCTAAGTCGGCCATTCCTTTTTGGGAGGCGCTAACCATAAACGG
CATGGTCGACTTAGAGTTAGCTCAGGGAATTTAGGGAGTTATCTGCGACCACCGAGGAACGGCGGAATGC
CAAAGAATCCCGATGGAGCTCTAGCTGGCGGTTGACAACCCCACCTTTTGGCGTTTCTGCGGCGTTGCAG
GCGGGACTGGATACTTCGTAGAACCAGAAAGGCAAGGCAGAACGCGCTCAGCAAGAGTGTTGGAAGTGAT
AGCATGATGTGCCTTGTTAACTAGGTCAAAATCTGCAGTATGCTTGATGTTATCCAAAGTGTGAGAGAGG
AAGGTCCAAACATACACGATTGGGAGAGGGCCTAGGTATAAGAGTTTTTGAGTAGAACGCATGTGAGCCC
AGCCATCTCGAGGAGATTAAACACGGGCCGGCATTTGATGGCTATGTTAGTACCCCAATGGAAAGCCTGA
GAGTCCAGTGG
Features (pLannotate 1.2.2; 8 found; start..end, strand, type, name):
     62..650     -  rep_origin     ori: high-copy-number ColE1/pMB1/pBR322/pUC origin of replication
   2243..2266    +  misc_RNA       sTRSV HHRz (fragment): hammerhead ribozyme from the tobacco ringspot virus satellite RNA (Khvorova et al., 2003)
   2300..2375    +  misc_RNA       gRNA scaffold: guide RNA scaffold for the Streptococcus pyogenes CRISPR/Cas9 system
   2463..3236    +  terminator     trpC terminator: trpC; transcription terminator from the Aspergillus nidulans trpC gene (Punt et al., 1987)
   4551..8654    +  CDS            cas9: CAS9_STRP1 - Also known as csn1 From Streptococcus pyogenes serotype M1.
   8695..9468    +  terminator     trpC terminator: trpC; transcription terminator from the Aspergillus nidulans trpC gene (Punt et al., 1987)
  10217..11239   +  CDS            hph: KHYB_ECOLX - Experimental evidence at protein level: Swiss-Prot protein existence level 1. The aminoglycoside phosphotransferases achieve inactivation of their antibiotic substrates by phosphorylation. Only phosphorylates hygromycin and closely related compounds such as demethyl analogs and destomycin. From Escherichia coli.
  11896..14711   -  rep_origin     AMA1 (fragment): replication origin from Aspergillus nidulans (Aleksenko and Clutterbuck, 1996)
