[The description below was written by a language model from this plasmid's Addgene catalogue record and pLannotate feature annotations shown in this document.]
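Description:
pMST-711 is a CRISPR/Cas9 plasmid for genome editing in the filamentous fungus Aspergillus niger, built on the pMST665 backbone by Gibson assembly. The sequenced record is about 14.7 kb. It replicates in E. coli from a high-copy ColE1/pUC-type origin and carries a fragment of the Aspergillus nidulans AMA1 sequence, which supports autonomous, non-integrating maintenance in Aspergillus species. The hph hygromycin phosphotransferase gene is the only resistance marker annotated. The catalogue lists hygromycin for selection both in bacteria and as the selectable marker in the fungal host.

The payload is a 246 bp guide RNA cassette, gRNA2, directed against cexA, the A. niger citrate exporter gene. It is expressed from the mbfA promoter and ended by the A. nidulans trpC terminator. The annotation shows a hammerhead ribozyme fragment immediately upstream of the guide and the Streptococcus pyogenes gRNA scaffold. This arrangement is typical when a guide is transcribed from a protein-coding-gene-type promoter and must be released from the longer transcript by self-cleavage. A 3' ribozyme is not annotated, so the record does not show how the other end is processed.

A separate S. pyogenes Cas9 coding sequence lies downstream, followed by a second trpC terminator. The promoters driving Cas9 and hph are not identified in the feature table. With nuclease, guide and marker on one self-replicating plasmid, a single transformation provides everything needed to target the cexA locus. The associated work used this approach to engineer citrate export for higher citric acid production in A. niger.
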