Addgene plasmid #118079: pMST-711
Purpose: pmbfA::gRNA2(cexA)::ttrpC
Depositing lab: Michael Sauer. Publication: Engineering of the citrate exporter protein enables high citric acid production in Aspergillus niger. Steiger MG, Rassinger A, Mattanovich D, Sauer M. Metab Eng. 2019 Mar;52:224-231. doi: 10.1016/j.ymben.2018.12.004. Epub 2018 Dec 13. PubMed 30553933.
Backbone
  Vector backbone: pMST665
  Backbone manufacturer: Sarkari et al. 2017
  Selectable markers: Hygromycin
Growth in bacteria
  Bacterial resistance: Hygromycin, 200 μg/mL
  Growth temperature: 37°C
  Growth strain: DH5alpha
  Copy number: Unknown
Gene/Insert
  Gene/Insert name: gRNA2 (CexA)
  Species: A. niger
  Insert size (bp): 246
  Promoter: pmbfA
  Cloning method: Gibson Cloning
  Sequencing primers: 5′ CGGTGCCACTTTTTCAAGTTG
Terms and licenses: Academic/Nonprofit Terms; Industry Terms: Not Available to Industry
How to cite: pMST-711 was a gift from Michael Sauer (Addgene plasmid # 118079 ; http://n2t.net/addgene:118079 ; RRID:Addgene_118079)
